>Addgene plasmid #128540 | pMJA251 | addgene full sequence | sequence record 251681 | Addgene NGS Result
TCGGGAGATCTCCCGATCCCCTATGGTGCACTCTCAGTACAATCTGCTCTGATGCCGCATAGTTAAGCCA
GTATCTGCTCCCTGCTTGTGTGTTGGAGGTCGCTGAGTAGTGCGCGAGCAAAATTTAAGCTACAACAAGG
CAAGGCTTGACCGACAATTGCATGAAGAATCTGCTTAGGGTTAGGCGTTTTGCGCTGCTTCGCGATGTAC
GGGCCAGATATACGCGTTGACATTGATTATTGACTAGTAAGAGAAGAGGGACAGCTATGACTGGGAGTAG
TCAGGAGAGGAGGAAAAATCTGGCTAGTAAAACATGTAAGGAAAATTTTAGGGATGTTAAAGAAAAAAAT
AACACAAAACAAAATATAAAAAAAATCTAACCTCAAGTCAAGGCTTTTCTATGGAATAAGGAATGGACAG
CAGGGGGCTGTTTCATATACTGATGACCTCTTTATAGCCACCTTTGTTCATGGCAGCCAGCATATGGCAT
ATGTTGCCAAACTCTAAACCAAATACTCATTCTGATGTTTTAAATGATTTGCCCTCCCATATGTCCTTCC
GAGTGAGAGACACAAAAAATTCCAACACACTATTGCAATGAAAATAAATTTCCTTTATTAGCCAGAAGTC
AGATGCTCAAGGGGCTTCATGATGTCCCCATAATTTTTGGCAGAGGGAAAAAGATCTCAGTGGTATTTGT
GAGCCAGGGCATTGGCCACACCAGCCACCACCTTCTGATAGGCAGCCTGCACCTGAGGAGTGAATTGAAT
TCCTTAATAAACCCAATGCCTTTTTCTTATTAATGCCCAACTTTGTGACCCAAGAAAGGTTGGGGTTAGA
TTTTCTTTTCCATTTGCAGGAAGAAAACCCGTTTCTTTTAAGGCAGACAGCAGGTGGATATGGCCAAAAT
AGGCCCCCCTCTTGAGGAGCCGGAGGAGGTACGTGTAATATGCAGAGGTGTTTGTGAGCTGCAGCATTAG
TGTATCATTTGCATCTTTTGACCAATTGTCTTTGGGGTCCATTGTGATGACATCATTTGCATCTTTTGAA
TAACTGTCTTTGGGGTCCACTGTGGTGACATCTGTCTTTATTGGAGGAAAGATAATTTCTTGATCAATTC
CGTTTTTATTATTCTCATGTCTGACGATACATCTGTGTTCTTTGTCCAGTGACTCTTCTGGCACCGTTAA
CCAGCTAAATTTCATGTATGTGTCGTTAGTCTTCATGGTGTTCCCCTCCTGGGAGCCCAGAATCGTGTTG
CTCTTCTTTTCTTGCCAATGTATCTTAATAATATCTGGGAAAAATTTCTCAAGAAGACAAAGGTATGTTC
CAGCCTTCTGGAGTTTTGTTTCAGCAATTGAAGGAAGAAAAATAGTGGGCTTGGGGGAAACATCTGCATC
AAGTTGTTTATCTGTGACAACAAGTGTTGTTCCACTGCCGAGACGAAAGAGTTTCTTATAATACGCGTCT
CACATGCCTTCCTCTCTGAGGCCTTGGAAGGAAAGGGACCAGATGAAGAGGAGCAGAAGATCCTCTTAAA
ACTCAGGCCCCACTCAACAAGGAAGTGATCCCTAGCACAGAAGACAGTAGGAGGGAGGATCCCTAGCGGA
TCTGACGGTTCACTAAACCAGCTCTGCTTATATAGACCTCCCACCGTACACGCCTACCGCCCATTTGCGT
CAATGGGGCGGAGTTGTTACGACATTTTGGAAAGTCCCGTTGATTTTGGTGCCAAAACAAACTCCCATTG
ACGTCAATGGGGTGGAGACTTGGAAATCCCCGTGAGTCAAACCGCTATCCACGCCCATTGATGTACTGCC
AAAACCGCATCACCATGGTAATAGCGATGACTAATACGTAGATGTACTGCCAAGTAGGAAAGTCCCATAA
GGTCATGTACTGGGCATAATGCCAGGCGGGCCATTTACCGTCATTGACGTCAATAGGGGGCGTACTTGGC
ATATGATACACTTGATGTACTGCCAAGTGGGCAGTTTACCGTAAATACTCCACCCATTGACGTCAATGGA
AAGTCCCTATTGGCGTTACTATGGGAACATACGTCATTATTGACGTCAATGGGCGGGGGTCGTTGGGCGG
TCAGCCAGGCGGGCCATTTACCGTAAGTTATGTAACGCGGAACTCCATATATGGGCTATGAACTAATGAC
CCCGTAATTGATTACTATTAATAACTACTCGAGTATGTCGAGGTGGCGTGTACGGTGGGAGGCCTATATA
AGCAGAGCTCGTTTAGTGAACCGTCAGATCGCCTGGAGGTACCACCGGTCATATGCCGCGGGAGCCCAGA
TCCTGTGTGTGTGTGTGTGTGCTTGTGCACATCTGTTCTCTGATTGGCTGACTGTACTTCCTGAGAGTCC
CTGTTTAATGTTACAAGAAACAGCTGGAGACGATGCAGGGTTCTACCCGGGTCATCTTTCGTCTCGGAAA
AGGAACCCGTGTGACTGTGGAACCAAGAAGTCAGCCTCATACCAAACCATCCGTTTTTGTCATGAAAAAT
GGAACAAATGTCGCTTGTCTGGTGAAGGAATTTTACCCCAAGGATATAAGAATAAATCTCGTGTCATCCA
AGAAGATAACAGAGTTTGATCCTGCTATTGTCATCTCTCCCGGTGGGAAGTACAATGCTGTCAAGCTTGG
TAAATATGAAGATTCAAATTCAGTGACATGTTCAGTTCAACACGACAATAAAACTGTGCACTCCACTGAC
TTTGAAGTGAAGACAGATTCTACAGATCACGTAAAACCAAAGGAAACTGAAAACACAAAGCAACCTTCAA
AGAGCTGCCATAAACCCAAAGCCATAGTTCATACCGAGAAGGTGAACATGATGTCCCTCACAGTGCTTGG
GCTACGAATGCTGTTTGCAAAGACTGTTGCCGTCAATTTTCTCTTGACTGCCAAGTTATTTTTCTTGTAA
TCTAGAGGGCCCGTTTAAACCCGCTGATCAGCCTCGACTGTGCCTTCTAGTTGCCAGCCATCTGTTGTTT
GCCCCTCCCCCGTGCCTTCCTTGACCCTGGAAGGTGCCACTCCCACTGTCCTTTCCTAATAAAATGAGGA
AATTGCATCGCATTGTCTGAGTAGGTGTCATTCTATTCTGGGGGGTGGGGTGGGGCAGGACAGCAAGGGG
GAGGATTGGGAAGACAATAGCAGGCATGCTGGGGATGCGGTGGGCTCTATGGCTTCTGAGGCGGAAAGAA
CCAGCTGGGGCTCTAGGGGGTATCCCC
[124 nt withheld, positions 3248-3371]
C
[91 nt withheld, positions 3373-3463]
A
[49 nt withheld, positions 3465-3513]
CCTTTGACGTTGGAGTCCACGTTCTTT
[37 nt withheld, positions 3541-3577]
ACCCTATCTCGGTCTATTCTTTTGATTTATAAGGGATTTTGCCGATTTCGGCCTATTGGTTAAAAAATGA
GCTGATTTAACAAAAATTTAACGCGAATTAATTCTGTGGAATGTGTGTCAGTTAGGGTGTGGAAAGTCCC
CAGGCTCCCCAGCAGGCAGAAGTATGCAAAGCATGCATCTCAATTAGTCAGCAACCAGGTGTGGAAAGTC
CCCAGGCTCCCCAGCAGGCAGAAGTATGCAAAGCATGCATCTCAATTAGTCAGCAACCATAGTCCCGCCC
CTAACTCCGCCCATCCCGCCCCTAACTCCGCCCAGTTCCGCCCATTCTCCGCCCCATGGCTGACTAATTT
TTTTTATTTATGCAGAGGCCGAGGCCGCCTCTGCCTCTGAGCTATTCCAGAAGTAGTGAGGAGGCTTTTT
TGGAGGCCTAGGCTTTTGCAAAAAGCTCCCGGGAGCTTGTATATCCATTTTCGGATCTGATCAGCACGTG
TTGACAATTAATCATCGGCATAGTATATCGGCATAGTATAATACGACAAGGTGAGGAACTAAACCATGGC
CAAGTTGACCAGTGCCGTTCCGGTGCTCACCGCGCGCGACGTCGCCGGAGCGGTCGAGTTCTGGACCGAC
CGGCTCGGGTTCTCCCGGGACTTCGTGGAGGACGACTTCGCCGGTGTGGTCCGGGACGACGTGACCCTGT
TCATCAGCGCGGTCCAGGACCAGGTGGTGCCGGACAACACCCTGGCCTGGGTGTGGGTGCGCGGCCTGGA
CGAGCTGTACGCCGAGTGGTCGGAGGTCGTGTCCACGAACTTCCGGGACGCCTCCGGGCCGGCCATGACC
GAGATCGGCGAGCAGCCGTGGGGGCGGGAGTTCGCCCTGCGCGACCCGGCCGGCAACTGCGTGCACTTCG
TGGCCGAGGAGCAGGACTGACACGTGCTACGAGATTTCGATTCCACCGCCGCCTTCTATGAAAGGTTGGG
CTTCGGAATCGTTTTCCGGGACGCCGGCTGGATGATCCTCCAGCGCGGGGATCTCATGCTGGAGTTCTTC
GCCCACCCCAACTTGTTTATTGCAGCTTATAATGGTTACAAATAAAGCAATAGCATCACAAATTTCACAA
ATAAAGCATTTTTTTCACTGCATTCTAGTTGTGGTTTGTCCAAACTCATCAATGTATCTTATCATGTCTG
TATACCGTCGACCTCTAGCTAGAGCTTGGCGTAATCATGGTCATAGCTGTTTCCTGTGTGAAATTGTTAT
CCGCTCACAATTCCACACAACATACGAGCCGGAAGCATAAAGTGTAAAGCCTGGGGTGCCTAATGAGTGA
GCTAACTCACATTAATTGCGTTGCGCTCACTGCCCGCTTTCCAGTCGGGAAACCTGTCGTGCCAGCTGCA
TTAATGAATCGGCCAACGCGCGGGGAGAGGCGGTTTGCGTATTGGGCGCTCTTCCGCTTCCTCGCTCACT
GACTCGCTGCGCTCGGTCGTTCGGCTGCGGCGAGCGGTATCAGCTCACTCAAAGGCGGTAATACGGTTAT
CCACAGAATCAGGGGATAACGCAGGAAAGAACATGTGAGCAAAAGGCCAGCAAAAGGCCAGGAACCGTAA
AAAGGCCGCGTTGCTGGCGTTTTTCCATAGGCTCCGCCCCCCTGACGAGCATCACAAAAATCGACGCTCA
AGTCAGAGGTGGCGAAACCCGACAGGACTATAAAGATACCAGGCGTTTCCCCCTGGAAGCTCCCTCGTGC
GCTCTCCTGTTCCGACCCTGCCGCTTACCGGATACCTGTCCGCCTTTCTCCCTTCGGGAAGCGTGGCGCT
TTCTCATAGCTCACGCTGTAGGTATCTCAGTTCGGTGTAGGTCGTTCGCTCCAAGCTGGGCTGTGTGCAC
GAACCCCCCGTTCAGCCCGACCGCTGCGCCTTATCCGGTAACTATCGTCTTGAGTCCAACCCGGTAAGAC
ACGACTTATCGCCACTGGCAGCAGCCACTGGTAACAGGATTAGCAGAGCGAGGTATGTAGGCGGTGCTAC
AGAGTTCTTGAAGTGGTGGCCTAACTACGGCTACACTAGAAGAACAGTATTTGGTATCTGCGCTCTGCTG
AAGCCAGTTACCTTCGGAAAAAGAGTTGGTAGCTCTTGATCCGGCAAACAAACCACCGCTGGTAGCGGTG
GTTTTTTTGTTTGCAAGCAGCAGATTACGCGCAGAAAAAAAGGATCTCAAGAAGATCCTTTGATCTTTTC
TACGGGGTCTGACGCTCAGTGGAACGAAAACTCACGTTAAGGGATTTTGGTCATGAGATTATCAAAAAGG
ATCTTCACCTAGATCCTTTTAAATTAAAAATGAAGTTTTAAATCAATCTAAAGTATATATGAGTAAACTT
GGTCTGACAGTTACCAATGCTTAATCAGTGAGGCACCTATCTCAGCGATCTGTCTATTTCGTTCATCCAT
AGTTGCCTGACTCCCCGTCGTGTAGATAACTACGATACGGGAGGGCTTACCATCTGGCCCCAGTGCTGCA
ATGATACCGCGAGACCCACGCTCACCGGCTCCAGATTTATCAGCAATAAACCAGCCAGCCGGAAGGGCCG
AGCGCAGAAGTGGTCCTGCAACTTTATCCGCCTCCATCCAGTCTATTAATTGTTGCCGGGAAGCTAGAGT
AAGTAGTTCGCCAGTTAATAGTTTGCGCAACGTTGTTGCCATTGCTACAGGCATCGTGGTGTCACGCTCG
TCGTTTGGTATGGCTTCATTCAGCTCCGGTTCCCAACGATCAAGGCGAGTTACATGATCCCCCATGTTGT
GCAAAAAAGCGGTTAGCTCCTTCGGTCCTCCGATCGTTGTCAGAAGTAAGTTGGCCGCAGTGTTATCACT
CATGGTTATGGCAGCACTGCATAATTCTCTTACTGTCATGCCATCCGTAAGATGCTTTTCTGTGACTGGT
GAGTACTCAACCAAGTCATTCTGAGAATAGTGTATGCGGCGACCGAGTTGCTCTTGCCCGGCGTCAATAC
GGGATAATACCGCGCCACATAGCAGAACTTTAAAAGTGCTCATCATTGGAAAACGTTCTTCGGGGCGAAA
ACTCTCAAGGATCTTACCGCTGTTGAGATCCAGTTCGATGTAACCCACTCGTGCACCCAACTGATCTTCA
GCATCTTTTACTTTCACCAGCGTTTCTGGGTGAGCAAAAACAGGAAGGCAAAATGCCGCAAAAAAGGGAA
TAAGGGCGACACGGAAATGTTGAATACTCATACTCTTCCTTTTTCAATATTATTGAAGCATTTATCAGGG
TTATTGTCTCATGAGCGGATACATATTTGAATGTATTTAGAAAAATAAACAAATAGGGGTTCCGCGCACA
TTTCCCCGAAAAGTGCCACCTGACGTCGACGGA
Features (pLannotate 1.2.2; 24 found; start..end, strand, type, name):
     22..74      -  misc_feature   bom (fragment): basis of mobility region from pBR322
    229..248     +  enhancer       CMV enhancer (fragment): human cytomegalovirus immediate early enhancer
    564..619     -  polyA_signal   β-globin poly(A) signal: rabbit β-globin polyadenylation signal (Gil and Proudfoot, 1987)
    690..773     -  CDS            HBB (fragment): HBB_PONPY - Experimental evidence at transcript level: Swiss-Prot protein existence level 2. Involved in oxygen transport from the lung to the various peripheral tissues. From Pongo pygmaeus (Bornean orangutan).
    936..1412    -  CDS            TRGC2 (fragment): TRGC2_HUMAN - Also known as TCRGC2 From Homo sapiens (Human).
   1630..1833    -  promoter       CMV promoter: human cytomegalovirus (CMV) immediate early promoter
   1834..2137    -  enhancer       CMV enhancer: human cytomegalovirus immediate early enhancer
   2215..2249    +  promoter       minimal CMV promoter (fragment): human cytomegalovirus (CMV) immediate early promoter
   2479..2937    +  CDS            TRDC: TRDC_HUMAN - Experimental evidence at protein level: Swiss-Prot protein existence level 1. Constant region of T cell receptor (TR) delta chain that participates in the antigen recognition (PubMed:24600447). Gamma-delta TRs recognize a variety of self and foreign non-peptide antigens frequently expressed at the epithelial boundaries between the host and external environment, including endogenous lipids presented by MH-like protein CD1D and phosphoantigens presented by butyrophilin-like molecule BTN3A1. Upon antigen recognition induces rapid, innate-like immune responses involved in pathogen cle
   2978..3202    +  polyA_signal   bGH poly(A) signal: bovine growth hormone polyadenylation signal
   3206..3227    +  promoter       SV40 promoter (fragment): SV40 enhancer and early promoter
   3248..3676    +  rep_origin     f1 ori (sequence partly withheld): f1 bacteriophage origin of replication; arrow indicates direction of (+) strand synthesis
   3690..4019    +  promoter       SV40 promoter: SV40 enhancer and early promoter
   4067..4114    +  promoter       EM7 promoter: synthetic bacterial promoter&nbsp
   4133..4507    +  CDS            BleoR: antibiotic-binding protein; Sh ble from Streptoalloteichus hindustanus; confers resistance to bleomycin, phleomycin, and Zeocin™
   4517..4642    +  CDS            ble (fragment): BLE_KLEPN - Experimental evidence at protein level: Swiss-Prot protein existence level 1. Binding protein with a strong affinity to the bleomycin family of antibiotics. Binds to CL990; an antimitotic-antibiotic compound. From Klebsiella pneumoniae.
   4637..4758    +  polyA_signal   SV40 poly(A) signal: SV40 polyadenylation signal
   4831..4847    -  protein_bind   lac operator: The lac repressor binds to the lac operator to inhibit transcription in E. coli. This inhibition can be relieved by adding lactose or isopropyl-β-D-thiogalactopyranoside (IPTG). lac repressor encoded by lacI
   4855..4885    -  promoter       lac promoter: promoter for the E. coli lac operon
   4900..4921    -  protein_bind   CAP binding site: CAP binding activates transcription in the presence of cAMP. E. coli catabolite activator protein
   4934..5026    -  CDS            lacI (fragment): lac repressor; lacI; The lac repressor binds to the lac operator to inhibit transcription in E. coli. This inhibition can be relieved by adding lactose or isopropyl-β-D-thiogalactopyranoside (IPTG).
   5209..5797    -  rep_origin     ori: high-copy-number ColE1/pMB1/pBR322/pUC origin of replication
   5968..6828    -  CDS            AmpR: β-lactamase; bla; confers resistance to ampicillin, carbenicillin, and related antibiotics
   6829..6933    -  promoter       AmpR promoter: bla
