[The description below was written by a language model from this plasmid's Addgene catalogue record and pLannotate feature annotations shown in this document.]
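Description:
pMJA251 is a mammalian expression plasmid built on the pcDNA3.1/Zeo(+) backbone and designed as an acceptor vector for cloning gamma and delta T cell receptor chains. It is propagated in E. coli through a high-copy ColE1/pUC-type origin with ampicillin selection (AmpR under its own bla promoter) and also carries an f1 origin. For selection in mammalian cells it has a Zeocin resistance cassette in which the Sh ble gene is preceded by both the SV40 early promoter and the bacterial EM7 promoter and is followed by an SV40 polyadenylation signal.

The payload, recorded as a synthetic "truncated human TCR" insert of about 2.2 kb, is arranged around a bidirectional CMV promoter. In the annotated sequence a central CMV enhancer is flanked on one side by a full CMV promoter and on the other by a minimal CMV promoter, so that two divergent transcription units are driven from a shared enhancer. One direction leads to a fragment of the human TCR gamma constant region (TRGC2), terminated by a rabbit β-globin poly(A) signal with adjacent β-globin-derived sequence. The other leads to the human TCR delta constant region (TRDC), terminated by the bGH poly(A) signal. No variable-region sequences are annotated, which is consistent with the acceptor role: variable gamma and delta segments are presumably inserted upstream of the respective constant regions, and the record lists ligation-independent cloning as the cloning method. This would allow both chains of a paired gamma-delta receptor to be co-expressed from a single plasmid. The record does not specify what the truncation removes, the nature of the cloning sites, or the intended downstream application.
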