Addgene plasmid #128540: pMJA251
Purpose: Acceptor vector for gamma and Delta TCR
Depositing lab: Marcos Alcocer. Depositing organization: University of Nottingham.
Backbone
  Vector backbone: pcDNA3.1(+)/Zeo(+)
  Backbone manufacturer: invitrogen
  Backbone size w/o insert (bp): 4801
  Vector type: Mammalian Expression
  Selectable markers: Zeocin
Growth in bacteria
  Bacterial resistance: Ampicillin, 100 μg/mL
  Growth temperature: 37°C
  Growth strain: DH5alpha
  Copy number: Unknown
Gene/Insert
  Gene/Insert name: truncated human TCR
  Species: Synthetic
  Insert size (bp): 2170
  Promoter: bidirectional CMV
  Cloning method: Ligation Independent Cloning
  Sequencing primers: 5′ ATTTGTGAGCCAGGGCATTGG; 3′ GACAATGCGATGCAATTTCCTCAT
Terms and licenses: Academic/Nonprofit Terms; Industry Terms: Not Available to Industry
Depositor comments: Acceptor vector for gamma and Delta TCR
How to cite: pMJA251 was a gift from Marcos Alcocer (Addgene plasmid # 128540 ; http://n2t.net/addgene:128540 ; RRID:Addgene_128540)
